>Addgene plasmid #91624 | pPN225 | addgene full sequence | sequence record 180339 | Addgene NGS Result
GAGGGCCTATTTCCCATGATTCCTTCATATTTGCATATACGATACAAGGCTGTTAGAGAGATAATTGGAA
TTAATTTGACTGTAAACACAAAGATATTAGTACAAAATACGTGACGTAGAAAGTAATAATTTCTTGGGTA
GTTTGCAGTTTTAAAATTATGTTTTAAAATGGACTATCATATGCTTACCGTAACTTGAAAGTATTTCGAT
TTCTTGGCTTTATATATCTTGTGGAAAGGACGAAACACCGAGGGATCGAGGCCTTCGAGCGTTTTAGAGC
TAGAAATAGCAAGTTAAAATAAGGCTAGTCCGTTATCAACTTGAAAAAGTGGCACCGAGTCGGTGCTTTT
TTAAGCTTGGCGTAATCATGGTCATAGCTGTTTCCTGTGTGAAATTGTTATCCGCTCACAATTCCACACA
ACATACGAGCCGGAAGCATAAAGTGTAAAGCCTGGGGTGCCTAATGAGTGAGCTAACTCACATTAATTGC
GTTGCGCTCACTGCCCGCTTTCCAGTCGGGAAACCTGTCGTGCCAGCTGCATTAATGAATCGGCCAACGC
GCGGGGAGAGGCGGTTTGCGTATTGGGCGCTCTTCCGCTTCCTCGCTCACTGACTCGCTGCGCTCGGTCG
TTCGGCTGCGGCGAGCGGTATCAGCTCACTCAAAGGCGGTAATACGGTTATCCACAGAATCAGGGGATAA
CGCAGGAAAGAACATGTGAGCAAAAGGCCAGCAAAAGGCCAGGAACCGTAAAAAGGCCGCGTTGCTGGCG
TTTTTCCATAGGCTCCGCCCCCCTGACGAGCATCACAAAAATCGACGCTCAAGTCAGAGGTGGCGAAACC
CGACAGGACTATAAAGATACCAGGCGTTTCCCCCTGGAAGCTCCCTCGTGCGCTCTCCTGTTCCGACCCT
GCCGCTTACCGGATACCTGTCCGCCTTTCTCCCTTCGGGAAGCGTGGCGCTTTCTCATAGCTCACGCTGT
AGGTATCTCAGTTCGGTGTAGGTCGTTCGCTCCAAGCTGGGCTGTGTGCACGAACCCCCCGTTCAGCCCG
ACCGCTGCGCCTTATCCGGTAACTATCGTCTTGAGTCCAACCCGGTAAGACACGACTTATCGCCACTGGC
AGCAGCCACTGGTAACAGGATTAGCAGAGCGAGGTATGTAGGCGGTGCTACAGAGTTCTTGAAGTGGTGG
CCTAACTACGGCTACACTAGAAGAACAGTATTTGGTATCTGCGCTCTGCTGAAGCCAGTTACCTTCGGAA
AAAGAGTTGGTAGCTCTTGATCCGGCAAACAAACCACCGCTGGTAGCGGTGGTTTTTTTGTTTGCAAGCA
GCAGATTACGCGCAGAAAAAAAGGATCTCAAGAAGATCCTTTGATCTTTTCTACGGGGTCTGACGCTCAG
TGGAACGAAAACTCACGTTAAGGGATTTTGGTCATGAGATTATCAAAAAGGATCTTCACCTAGATCCTTT
TAAATTAAAAATGAAGTTTTAAATCAATCTAAAGTATATATGAGTAAACTTGGTCTGACAGTTACCAATG
CTTAATCAGTGAGGCACCTATCTCAGCGATCTGTCTATTTCGTTCATCCATAGTTGCCTGACTCCCCGTC
GTGTAGATAACTACGATACGGGAGGGCTTACCATCTGGCCCCAGTGCTGCAATGATACCGCGAGACCCAC
GCTCACCGGCTCCAGATTTATCAGCAATAAACCAGCCAGCCGGAAGGGCCGAGCGCAGAAGTGGTCCTGC
AACTTTATCCGCCTCCATCCAGTCTATTAATTGTTGCCGGGAAGCTAGAGTAAGTAGTTCGCCAGTTAAT
AGTTTGCGCAACGTTGTTGCCATTGCTACAGGCATCGTGGTGTCACGCTCGTCGTTTGGTATGGCTTCAT
TCAGCTCCGGTTCCCAACGATCAAGGCGAGTTACATGATCCCCCATGTTGTGCAAAAAAGCGGTTAGCTC
CTTCGGTCCTCCGATCGTTGTCAGAAGTAAGTTGGCCGCAGTGTTATCACTCATGGTTATGGCAGCACTG
CATAATTCTCTTACTGTCATGCCATCCGTAAGATGCTTTTCTGTGACTGGTGAGTACTCAACCAAGTCAT
TCTGAGAATAGTGTATGCGGCGACCGAGTTGCTCTTGCCCGGCGTCAATACGGGATAATACCGCGCCACA
TAGCAGAACTTTAAAAGTGCTCATCATTGGAAAACGTTCTTCGGGGCGAAAACTCTCAAGGATCTTACCG
CTGTTGAGATCCAGTTCGATGTAACCCACTCGTGCACCCAACTGATCTTCAGCATCTTTTACTTTCACCA
GCGTTTCTGGGTGAGCAAAAACAGGAAGGCAAAATGCCGCAAAAAAGGGAATAAGGGCGACACGGAAATG
TTGAATACTCATACTCTTCCTTTTTCAATATTATTGAAGCATTTATCAGGGTTATTGTCTCATGAGCGGA
TACATATTTGAATGTATTTAGAAAAATAAACAAATAGGGGTTCCGCGCACATTTCCCCGAAAAGTGCCAC
CTGACGTCTAAGAAACCATTATTATCATGACATTAACCTATAAAAATAGGCGTATCACGAGGCCCTTTCG
TCTCGCGCGTTTCGGTGATGACGGTGAAAACCTCTGACACATGCAGCTCCCGGAGACGGTCACAGCTTGT
CTGTAAGCGGATGCCGGGAGCAGACAAGCCCGTCAGGGCGCGTCAGCGGGTGTTGGCGGGTGTCGGGGCT
GGCTTAACTATGCGGCATCAGAGCAGATTGTACTGAGAGTGCACCATATGCGGTGTGAAATACCGCACAG
ATGCGTAAGGAGAAAATACCGCATCAGGCGCCATTCGCCATTCAGGCTGCGCAACTGTTGGGAAGGGCGA
TCGGTGCGGGCCTCTTCGCTATTACGCCAGCTGGCGAAAGGGGGATGTGCTGCAAGGCGATTAAGTTGGG
TAACGCCAGGGTTTTCCCAGTCACGACGTTGTAAAACGACGGCCAGTGAATTCGAGCTCGGTACCCGGGG
ATCCGTTAATTAA
Features (pLannotate 1.2.2; 13 found; start..end, strand, type, name):
      1..241     +  promoter       U6 promoter: RNA polymerase III promoter for human U6 snRNA
    271..346     +  misc_RNA       gRNA scaffold: guide RNA scaffold for the Streptococcus pyogenes CRISPR/Cas9 system
    395..411     -  protein_bind   lac operator: The lac repressor binds to the lac operator to inhibit transcription in E. coli. This inhibition can be relieved by adding lactose or isopropyl-β-D-thiogalactopyranoside (IPTG). lac repressor encoded by lacI
    419..449     -  promoter       lac promoter: promoter for the E. coli lac operon
    464..485     -  protein_bind   CAP binding site: CAP binding activates transcription in the presence of cAMP. E. coli catabolite activator protein
    498..590     -  CDS            lacI (fragment): lac repressor; lacI; The lac repressor binds to the lac operator to inhibit transcription in E. coli. This inhibition can be relieved by adding lactose or isopropyl-β-D-thiogalactopyranoside (IPTG).
    773..1361    -  rep_origin     ori: high-copy-number ColE1/pMB1/pBR322/pUC origin of replication
   1532..2392    -  CDS            AmpR: β-lactamase; bla; confers resistance to ampicillin, carbenicillin, and related antibiotics
   2393..2497    -  promoter       AmpR promoter: bla
   2592..2627    +  CDS            rop (fragment): Rop protein, which maintains plasmids at low copy number; rop
   2729..2828    +  misc_feature   bom (fragment): basis of mobility region from pBR322
   2834..2991    -  CDS            lacZα (fragment): LacZα fragment of β-galactosidase; lacZ fragment
   2988..3014    +  misc_feature   MCS (fragment): pUC18/19 multiple cloning site
