[The description below was written by a language model from this plasmid's Addgene catalogue record and pLannotate feature annotations shown in this document.]
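Description:
pPN225 is a small (about 3.0 kb) CRISPR guide RNA expression plasmid built on a pUC19 backbone that carries a human U6 promoter cassette. It is propagated in E. coli as a high-copy plasmid through the ColE1/pUC-type origin of replication. Selection is with ampicillin, through the β-lactamase (AmpR) gene and its native bla promoter. The rest of the annotated backbone consists of pUC19 remnants: the lac promoter, operator and CAP binding site, along with fragments of lacZα, lacI, rop, bom and the multiple cloning site. These play no part in guide expression. The plasmid has no mammalian selection marker, reporter or Cas9 coding sequence, so the nuclease has to be supplied separately.

The payload is a single guide RNA directed against human GRM3, which encodes metabotropic glutamate receptor 3. The short protospacer insert (recorded as 21 bp) was cloned between two BbsI sites, both of which were destroyed in the process. In the feature table it corresponds to the unannotated gap between the U6 promoter and the Streptococcus pyogenes Cas9 gRNA scaffold. U6 is an RNA polymerase III promoter, which suits it to producing short, uncapped transcripts with defined ends, and here it drives the spacer fused to the scaffold as one functional sgRNA in human cells. When delivered with SpCas9, the guide directs cleavage at the GRM3 locus. The plasmid comes from work describing a scaled framework for CRISPR editing of human pluripotent stem cells to study genes implicated in psychiatric disease, so its expected use is editing GRM3 in such lines.
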