Addgene plasmid #91624: pPN225
Purpose: Express sgRNA targeting human GRM3
Depositing lab: Lindy Barrett. Depositing organization: Broad Institute. Publication: A Scaled Framework for CRISPR Editing of Human Pluripotent Stem Cells to Study Psychiatric Disease. Hazelbaker DZ, Beccard A, Bara AM, Dabkowski N, Messana A, Mazzucato P, Lam D, Manning D, Eggan K, Barrett LE. Stem Cell Reports. 2017 Oct 10;9(4):1315-1327. doi: 10.1016/j.stemcr.2017.09.006. PubMed 29020615.
Backbone
  Vector backbone: pUC19-U6 promoter
  Vector type: CRISPR
Growth in bacteria
  Bacterial resistance: Ampicillin, 100 μg/mL
  Growth temperature: 37°C
  Growth strain: DH5alpha
  Copy number: High Copy
Gene/Insert
  Gene/Insert name: GRM3 (alt name: NM_000840.2)
  gRNA/shRNA sequence: AGGGATCGAGGCCTTCGAGC
  Species: H. sapiens (human)
  Insert size (bp): 21
  Entrez Gene: GRM3 (a.k.a. GLUR3, GPRC1C, MGLUR3, mGlu3)
  Promoter: U6
  Cloning method: Restriction Enzyme; 5′ cloning site BbsI (destroyed during cloning); 3′ cloning site BbsI (destroyed during cloning)
  Sequencing primers: 5′ M13F (-21)
Terms and licenses: Academic/Nonprofit Terms; Industry Terms: Not Available to Industry
How to cite: pPN225 was a gift from Lindy Barrett (Addgene plasmid # 91624 ; http://n2t.net/addgene:91624 ; RRID:Addgene_91624)
